Addgene plasmid #16602: c-myc promoter (Del 2)
Depositing lab: Bert Vogelstein. Depositing organization: Johns Hopkins University and School of Medicine. Publication: Identification of c-MYC as a target of the APC pathway. He TC, Sparks AB, Rago C, Hermeking H, Zawel L, da Costa LT, Morin PJ, Vogelstein B, Kinzler KW. Science. 1998 Sep 4. 281(5382):1509-12. 10.1126/science.281.5382.1509 PubMed 9727977.
Backbone
  Vector backbone: pBV-Luc
  Backbone manufacturer: Vogelstein Lab
  Backbone size w/o insert (bp): 4867
  Vector type: Mammalian Expression, Luciferase
Growth in bacteria
  Bacterial resistance: Ampicillin, 100 μg/mL
  Growth temperature: 37°C
  Growth strain: DH5alpha
  Copy number: High Copy
Gene/Insert
  Gene/Insert name: c-myc promoter (Del 2) (alt name: MYC)
  Species: H. sapiens (human)
  Insert size (bp): 1500
  Mutation: Del-2 (KpnI->PvuII). The KpnI site is at -1194 on the promoter.
  Entrez Gene: MYC (a.k.a. MRTL, MYCC, bHLHe39, c-Myc)
  Tag / fusion protein: luciferase (C terminal on backbone)
  Cloning method: Restriction Enzyme
  Sequencing primers: 5′ n/a; 3′ LucNRev
Terms and licenses: Academic/Nonprofit Terms; Industry Terms: Not Available to Industry
Depositor comments: See Author's Map and article for more information.
How to cite: c-myc promoter (Del 2) was a gift from Bert Vogelstein (Addgene plasmid # 16602 ; http://n2t.net/addgene:16602 ; RRID:Addgene_16602)
