[The description below was written by a language model from this plasmid's Addgene catalogue record.]
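Description:
c-myc promoter (Del 2) is a mammalian luciferase reporter plasmid built on the pBV-Luc backbone, a vector of about 4.9 kb designed for placing candidate regulatory DNA upstream of a luciferase coding sequence. It is maintained in E. coli as a high-copy plasmid under ampicillin selection. The record does not list the origin of replication, any minimal promoter element in the backbone, polyadenylation signals or a mammalian selection marker, and no feature table is provided, so these details cannot be confirmed here.

The insert is a roughly 1.5 kb fragment of the human MYC (c-myc) promoter, cloned by restriction enzyme digestion. It is one member of a deletion series: the Del-2 fragment spans from a KpnI site, located at position -1194 of the promoter, to a PvuII site. The position of the PvuII end is not stated in the record. Luciferase lies downstream of the insert on the backbone, so although the catalogue lists it as a C-terminal "tag", it functions as a transcriptional reporter whose output reflects the activity of the cloned promoter fragment rather than as a fusion to a MYC protein.

The associated publication concerns the identification of c-MYC as a target of the APC pathway. This suggests the construct is used in transient transfection assays in mammalian cells, where its luciferase activity is compared with that of other promoter deletions to map the regions that confer responsiveness to this signalling pathway. The depositor refers users to the author's map and the article for further detail on the fragment boundaries.
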