>Addgene plasmid #16602 | c-myc promoter (Del 2) | addgene partial sequence | sequence record 23155 | 16602 with LucNrev
CNGGANGATGGCGCCGGGCCTTTCTTTATGTTTTTGGCGTCTTCCATGGTGGCTTTACCAACAGTACCGG
AATGCCAAGCTTACTTAGATCGCAGATCTCGATACCGGATCCATTATATACCCGAATTCGATATCGACGT
CCAGCTGCAAGGAGAGCCTTTCAGAGAAGCGGGTCCTGGCAGCGGCGGGGAAGTGTCCCCAAATGGGCAG
AATAGCCTCCCCGCGTCGGGAGAGTCGCGTCCTTGCTCGGGTGTTGTAAGTTCCAGTGCAAAGTGCCCGC
CCGCTGCTATGGGCAAAGTTTCGTGGATGCGGCAAGGGTTGCGGACCGCTGGCTGGGGGATCAGCGGGAG
GGCTGGGCCAGAGGCGAAGCCCCCTATTCGCTCCGGATCTCCCTTCCCAGGACGCCCGCAGCGCAGCTCT
GCTCGCCCGGCTCTTCCACCCTAGCCGGCCGCCCGCTCGCTCCCTCTGCCTCTCGCTGGAATTACTACAG
CGAGTTAGATAAAGCCCCGAAAACCGGCTTTTATACTCAGCGCGATCCCTCCCTCCGTTCTTTTTCCCGC
CAAGCCTCTGAGAAGCCCTGCCCTTCTCGAGGCAGGAGGGGAGCCAGGGACGGCCGGGGCCCGGCGGTGG
CGGCCGCGAGCAGCACAGCTCGGGGGTCCTCAGCCGTCCAGACCCTCGCATTATAAAGGGCCGGTGGGCG
GA
