>Addgene plasmid #16602 | c-myc promoter (Del 2) | addgene partial sequence | sequence record 23156 | RVprimer3 5'-CTAGCAAAATAGGCTGTCCC-3'
NNNNNNNNNNNANTTTCTCTATCGATAGGTACCCCCTGCCCCTCCCATATTCTCCCGTCTAGCACCTTTG
ATTTCTCCCAAACCCGGCAGCCCGAGACTGTTGCAAACCGGCGCCACAGGGCGCAAAGGGGATTTGTCTC
TTCTGAAACCTGGCTGAGAAATTGGGAACTCCGTGTGGGAGGCGTGGGGGTGGGACGGTGGGGTACAGAC
TGGCAGAGAGCAGGCAACCTCCCTCTCGCCCTAGCCCAGCTCTGGAACAGGCAGACACATCTCAGGGCTA
AACAGACGCCTCCCGCACGGGGCCCCACGGAAGCCTGAGCAGGCGGGGCAGGAGGGGCGGTATCTGCTGC
TTTGGCAGCAAATTGGGGGACTCAGTCTGGGTGGAAGGTATCCAATCCAGATAGCTGTGCATACATAATG
CATAATACATGACTCCCCCCAACAAATGCAATGGGAGTTTATTCATAACGCGCTCTCCAAGTATACGTGG
CAATGCGTTGCTGGGTTATTTTAATCATTCTAGGCATCGTTTTCCTCCTTATGCCTCTATCATTCCTCCC
TATCTACACTAACATCCCACGCTCTGAACGCGCGCCCATTAATACCCTTCTTTCCTCCACTCTCCCTGGG
ACTCTNNNNNNNNNNCGCGGCCCTTTCCCCAGCCTTAGCGAGGCGCCCTGCAGCCTGGTACGCGCGTGGC
GTGGCGGTGGGCGCGCAGTGCGTTCTCGGTGTGGGAGGGCAGCTGTTCCGCCTGCGATGATTTATACTCA
CAGGGACAAGGATGCGGTTTGTCAAACAGTACTGCTACGGGANGGAGCAGCNN
